>Addgene plasmid #43147 | I-GTGA | depositor partial sequence | sequence record 58412 | I-GTGA sequence 424 bps
CGTCTCCTGACCCCAGAGCAGGTCGTGGCAATCGCGAGCAATAACGGCGGAAAACAGGCTTTGGAAACGG
TGCAGAGGCTCCTTCCAGTGCTGTGCCAAGCGCACGGACTCACCCCAGAGCAGGTCGTGGCCATTGCCTC
GAATGGAGGGGGCAAACAGGCGTTGGAAACCGTACAACGATTGCTGCCGGTGCTGTGCCAAGCGCACGGC
CTCACCCCAGAGCAGGTCGTGGCAATCGCGAGCAATAACGGCGGAAAACAGGCTTTGGAAACGGTGCAGA
GGCTCCTTCCAGTGCTGTGCCAAGCGCACGGATTAACCCCAGAGCAGGTCGTGGCAATCGCCTCCAACAT
TGGCGGGAAACAGGCACTCGAGACTGTCCAGCGCCTGCTTCCCGTGCTGTGCCAAGCGCACGGCTTAAGA
GACG
