>Addgene plasmid #43147 | I-GTGA | addgene partial sequence | sequence record 60273 | M13-F20 5'-TGTAAAACGACGGCCAGT-3'
CTATAGGGCGAATTGGGCCCTCTAGATGCATGCTCGAGCGGCCGCCAGTGTGATGGATATCTGCAGAATT
CGCCCTTATATAGATGCCGTCCTAGCGCGTCTCCTGACCCCAGAGCAGGTCGTGGCAATCGCGAGCAATA
ACGGCGGAAAACAGGCTTTGGAAACGGTGCAGAGGCTCCTTCCAGTGCTGTGCCAAGCGCACGGACTCAC
CCCAGAGCAGGTCGTGGCCATTGCCTCGAATGGAGGGGGCAAACAGGCGTTGGAAACCGTACAACGATTG
CTGCCGGTGCTGTGCCAAGCGCACGGCCTCACCCCAGAGCAGGTCGTGGCAATCGCGAGCAATAACGGCG
GAAAACAGGCTTTGGAAACGGTGCAGAGGCTCCTTCCAGTGCTGTGCCAAGCGCACGGATTAACCCCAGA
GCAGGTCGTGGCAATCGCCTCCAACATTGGCGGGAAACAGGCACTCGAGACTGTCCAGCGCCTGCTTCCC
GTGCTGTGCCAAGCGCACGGCTTAAGAGACGTGGGCACAGGAAAGATACTTAAGGGCGAATTCCAGCACA
CTGGCGGCCGTTACTAGTGGATCCGAGCTCGGTACCAAGCTTGGCGTAATCATGGTCATAGCTGTTTCCT
GTGTGAAATTGTTATCCGCTCACAATTCCACACAACATACGAGCCGGAAGCATAAAGTGTAAAGCCTGGG
GTGCCTAATGAGTGAGCTAACTCACATTAATTGCGTTGCGCTCACTGCCCGCTTTCCAGTCGGGAAACCT
GTCGTGCCAGCTGCATTAATGAATCGGCCAACGCGCGGGGAGAGGCGGTTTGCGTATTGGGCGCTCTTCC
GCTTCCTCGCTCACTGACTCGCTGCGCTCGGTCGTTCGGCTGCGGCGAGCGGTATCAGCTCACTCAAAGG
CGGTAATACGGTTATCCACAGAATCAGGGGATAACGCAGG
