[The description below was written by a language model from this plasmid's Addgene catalogue record.]
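Description:
I-GTGA is a bacterial cloning plasmid built on the commercial pCRII-TOPO backbone (about 4 kb without insert), into which a 424 bp synthetic fragment was placed by TOPO cloning. It is a high-copy plasmid propagated in E. coli and carries both ampicillin and kanamycin resistance, so either or both antibiotics can be used for selection. The insert is sequenced with T7 and M13 reverse primers, so it lies between those standard priming sites in the vector's cloning region. No feature table is provided, and the record does not list any promoter, tag or reporter associated with the insert. The plasmid appears to be a storage and source vector, not an expression construct.

The record gives the insert only as "I-GTGA", of synthetic origin, and does not describe its content. The associated publication describes a TALEN genome-editing system for generating human stem cell-based disease models. In that context, the name and the roughly 400 bp size fit a pre-assembled block of four TALE repeat units, each about 100 bp, that together recognise the bases G, T, G and A. The "I" prefix would then presumably mark the block's position within an ordered assembly series. This reading is an inference from the name, insert size and publication, not something stated in the record. If it is correct, the plasmid would be one member of a library of multimer modules that are excised or amplified and joined in order to build custom TALE DNA-binding arrays, which are then fused to a nuclease domain in a separate expression vector.
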