Addgene plasmid #43147: I-GTGA
Depositing lab: Chad Cowan & Kiran Musunuru. Depositing organization: Harvard University. Publication: A TALEN Genome-Editing System for Generating Human Stem Cell-Based Disease Models. Ding Q, Lee YK, Schaefer EA, Peters DT, Veres A, Kim K, Kuperwasser N, Motola DL, Meissner TB, Hendriks WT, Trevisan M, Gupta RM, Moisan A, Banks E, Friesen M, Schinzel RT, Xia F, Tang A, Xia Y, Figueroa E, Wann A, Ahfeldt T, Daheron L, Zhang F, Rubin LL, Peng LF, Chung RT, Musunuru K, Cowan CA. Cell Stem Cell. 2012 Dec 12. pii: S1934-5909(12)00645-5. doi: 10.1016/j.stem.2012.11.011. PubMed 23246482.
Backbone
  Vector backbone: pCRII-TOPO
  Backbone manufacturer: Invitrogen
  Backbone size w/o insert (bp): 3973
  Vector type: Bacterial Cloning
Growth in bacteria
  Bacterial resistance: Ampicillin and Kanamycin, 100 & 50 μg/mL
  Growth temperature: 37°C
  Growth strain: Top10
  Copy number: High Copy
Gene/Insert
  Gene/Insert name: I-GTGA
  Species: Synthetic
  Insert size (bp): 424
  Cloning method: TOPO Cloning
  Sequencing primers: 5′ T7; 3′ M13-rev
Terms and licenses: Academic/Nonprofit Terms; Industry Terms: Not Available to Industry
How to cite: I-GTGA was a gift from Chad Cowan & Kiran Musunuru (Addgene plasmid # 43147 ; http://n2t.net/addgene:43147 ; RRID:Addgene_43147)
